LOCUS       Exported 9241 bp ds-DNA circular SYN 12-MAY-2021
DEFINITION  synthetic circular DNA
ACCESSION   .
VERSION     .
KEYWORDS    tetO-Hand2
SOURCE      synthetic DNA construct
  ORGANISM  synthetic DNA construct
REFERENCE   1 (bases 1 to 9241)
  AUTHORS   Addis RC, Ifkovits JL, Pinto F, Kellam LD, Esteso P, Rentschler S,
            Christoforou N, Epstein JA, Gearhart JD
  TITLE     Optimization of direct fibroblast reprogramming to cardiomyocytes
            using calcium activity as a functional measure of success.
  JOURNAL   J Mol Cell Cardiol. 2013 Apr 13;60C:97-106. doi:
            10.1016/j.yjmcc.2013.04.004.
  PUBMED    23591016
REFERENCE   2 (bases 1 to 9241)
  AUTHORS   .
  TITLE     Direct Submission
  JOURNAL   Exported May 12, 2021 from SnapGene Server 1.1.58
            http://www.snapgene.com
FEATURES             Location/Qualifiers
     source          1..9241
                     /organism="synthetic DNA construct"
                     /mol_type="other DNA"
     primer_bind     complement(47..66)
                     /label=pRS-marker
                     /note="pRS vectors, use to sequence yeast selectable
                     marker"
     enhancer        238..617
                     /label=CMV enhancer
                     /note="human cytomegalovirus immediate early enhancer"
     promoter        619..817
                     /label=CMV promoter
                     /note="human cytomegalovirus (CMV) immediate early
                     promoter"
     primer_bind     772..792
                     /label=CMV-F
                     /note="Human CMV immediate early promoter, forward primer"
     LTR             835..1015
                     /label=5' LTR (truncated)
                     /note="truncated 5' long terminal repeat (LTR) from HIV-1"
     misc_feature    1062..1187
                     /label=HIV-1 Psi
                     /note="packaging signal of human immunodeficiency virus
                     type 1"
     misc_feature    1680..1913
                     /label=RRE
                     /note="The Rev response element (RRE) of HIV-1 allows for
                     Rev-dependent mRNA export from the nucleus to the
                     cytoplasm."
     CDS             2098..2142
                     /codon_start=1
                     /product="antigenic peptide corresponding to amino acids
                     655 to 669 of the HIV envelope protein gp41 (Lutje Hulsik
                     et al., 2013)"
                     /label=gp41 peptide
                     /note="recognized by the 2H10 single-chain llama nanobody"
                     /translation="KNEQELLELDKWASL"
     misc_feature    2440..2557
                     /label=cPPT/CTS
                     /note="central polypurine tract and central termination
                     sequence of HIV-1"
     protein_bind    2610..2628
                     /gene="tetO"
                     /label=tet operator
                     /bound_moiety="tetracycline repressor TetR"
                     /note="bacterial operator O2 for the tetR and tetA genes"
     protein_bind    2652..2670
                     /gene="tetO"
                     /label=tet operator
                     /bound_moiety="tetracycline repressor TetR"
                     /note="bacterial operator O2 for the tetR and tetA genes"
     protein_bind    2694..2712
                     /gene="tetO"
                     /label=tet operator
                     /bound_moiety="tetracycline repressor TetR"
                     /note="bacterial operator O2 for the tetR and tetA genes"
     protein_bind    2736..2754
                     /gene="tetO"
                     /label=tet operator
                     /bound_moiety="tetracycline repressor TetR"
                     /note="bacterial operator O2 for the tetR and tetA genes"
     protein_bind    2778..2796
                     /gene="tetO"
                     /label=tet operator
                     /bound_moiety="tetracycline repressor TetR"
                     /note="bacterial operator O2 for the tetR and tetA genes"
     protein_bind    2820..2838
                     /gene="tetO"
                     /label=tet operator
                     /bound_moiety="tetracycline repressor TetR"
                     /note="bacterial operator O2 for the tetR and tetA genes"
     promoter        2871..2909
                     /label=minimal CMV promoter
                     /note="human cytomegalovirus (CMV) immediate early
                     promoter"
     primer_bind     2906..2930
                     /label=LNCX
                     /note="Human CMV promoter, forward primer"
     primer_bind     3009..3028
                     /label=T7
                     /note="T7 promoter, forward primer"
     promoter        3009..3027
                     /label=T7 promoter
                     /note="promoter for bacteriophage T7 RNA polymerase"
     protein_bind    3059..3083
                     /gene="mutant version of attB"
                     /label=attB1
                     /bound_moiety="BP Clonase(TM)"
                     /note="recombination site for the Gateway(R) BP reaction"
     protein_bind    complement(3765..3789)
                     /gene="mutant version of attB"
                     /label=attB2
                     /bound_moiety="BP Clonase(TM)"
                     /note="recombination site for the Gateway(R) BP reaction"
     CDS             3815..3856
                     /codon_start=1
                     /product="epitope tag from simian virus 5"
                     /label=V5 tag
                     /translation="GKPIPNPLLGLDST"
     CDS             3866..3883
                     /codon_start=1
                     /product="6xHis affinity tag"
                     /label=6xHis
                     /translation="HHHHHH"
     misc_feature    3933..4521
                     /label=WPRE
                     /note="woodchuck hepatitis virus posttranscriptional
                     regulatory element"
     primer_bind     complement(3986..4006)
                     /label=WPRE-R
                     /note="WPRE, reverse primer"
     CDS             complement(4404..4415)
                     /codon_start=1
                     /product="Factor Xa recognition and cleavage site"
                     /label=Factor Xa site
                     /translation="IEGR"
     primer_bind     complement(4524..4540)
                     /label=KS primer
                     /note="common sequencing primer, one of multiple similar
                     variants"
     primer_bind     complement(4525..4541)
                     /label=pBluescriptKS
                     /note="For pBluescript vector"
     LTR             5046..5226
                     /label=5' LTR (truncated)
                     /note="truncated 5' long terminal repeat (LTR) from HIV-1"
     primer_bind     complement(5252..5269)
                     /label=BGH-rev
                     /note="Bovine growth hormone terminator, reverse primer.
                     Also called BGH reverse"
     polyA_signal    5258..5482
                     /label=bGH poly(A) signal
                     /note="bovine growth hormone polyadenylation signal"
     rep_origin      5528..5956
                     /direction=RIGHT
                     /label=f1 ori
                     /note="f1 bacteriophage origin of replication; arrow
                     indicates direction of (+) strand synthesis"
     primer_bind     complement(5615..5634)
                     /label=F1ori-R
                     /note="F1 origin, reverse primer"
     primer_bind     5825..5846
                     /label=F1ori-F
                     /note="F1 origin, forward primer"
     primer_bind     complement(5965..5985)
                     /label=pBABE 3'
                     /note="SV40 enhancer, reverse primer for pBABE vectors"
     promoter        5970..6299
                     /label=SV40 promoter
                     /note="SV40 enhancer and early promoter"
     rep_origin      6150..6285
                     /label=SV40 ori
                     /note="SV40 origin of replication"
     primer_bind     6212..6231
                     /label=SV40pro-F
                     /note="SV40 promoter/origin, forward primer"
     promoter        6347..6394
                     /label=EM7 promoter
                     /note="synthetic bacterial promoter "
     CDS             6413..6787
                     /codon_start=1
                     /gene="Sh ble from Streptoalloteichus hindustanus"
                     /product="antibiotic-binding protein"
                     /label=BleoR
                     /note="confers resistance to bleomycin, phleomycin, and
                     Zeocin(TM)"
                     /translation="MAKLTSAVPVLTARDVAGAVEFWTDRLGFSRDFVEDDFAGVVRDD
                     VTLFISAVQDQVVPDNTLAWVWVRGLDELYAEWSEVVSTNFRDASGPAMTEIGEQPWGR
                     EFALRDPAGNCVHFVAEEQD"
     polyA_signal    6917..7038
                     /label=SV40 poly(A) signal
                     /note="SV40 polyadenylation signal"
     primer_bind     complement(6954..6973)
                     /label=SV40pA-R
                     /note="SV40 polyA, reverse primer"
     primer_bind     7008..7027
                     /label=EBV-rev
                     /note="SV40 polyA terminator, reverse primer"
     primer_bind     complement(7087..7103)
                     /label=M13 rev
                     /note="common sequencing primer, one of multiple similar
                     variants"
     primer_bind     complement(7087..7103)
                     /label=M13 Reverse
                     /note="In lacZ gene. Also called M13-rev"
     primer_bind     complement(7100..7122)
                     /label=M13/pUC Reverse
                     /note="In lacZ gene"
     protein_bind    7111..7127
                     /label=lac operator
                     /bound_moiety="lac repressor encoded by lacI"
                     /note="The lac repressor binds to the lac operator to
                     inhibit transcription in E. coli. This inhibition can be
                     relieved by adding lactose or
                     isopropyl-beta-D-thiogalactopyranoside (IPTG)."
     promoter        complement(7135..7165)
                     /label=lac promoter
                     /note="promoter for the E. coli lac operon"
     protein_bind    7180..7201
                     /label=CAP binding site
                     /bound_moiety="E. coli catabolite activator protein"
                     /note="CAP binding activates transcription in the presence
                     of cAMP."
     primer_bind     complement(7318..7335)
                     /label=L4440
                     /note="L4440 vector, forward primer"
     rep_origin      complement(7489..8077)
                     /direction=LEFT
                     /label=ori
                     /note="high-copy-number ColE1/pMB1/pBR322/pUC origin of
                     replication"
     primer_bind     complement(7569..7588)
                     /label=pBR322ori-F
                     /note="pBR322 origin, forward primer"
     CDS             complement(8248..9108)
                     /codon_start=1
                     /gene="bla"
                     /product="beta-lactamase"
                     /label=AmpR
                     /note="confers resistance to ampicillin, carbenicillin, and
                     related antibiotics"
                     /translation="MSIQHFRVALIPFFAAFCLPVFAHPETLVKVKDAEDQLGARVGYI
                     ELDLNSGKILESFRPEERFPMMSTFKVLLCGAVLSRIDAGQEQLGRRIHYSQNDLVEYS
                     PVTEKHLTDGMTVRELCSAAITMSDNTAANLLLTTIGGPKELTAFLHNMGDHVTRLDRW
                     EPELNEAIPNDERDTTMPVAMATTLRKLLTGELLTLASRQQLIDWMEADKVAGPLLRSA
                     LPAGWFIADKSGAGERGSRGIIAALGPDGKPSRIVVIYTTGSQATMDERNRQIAEIGAS
                     LIKHW"
     primer_bind     8871..8890
                     /label=Amp-R
                     /note="Ampicillin resistance gene, reverse primer"
     promoter        complement(9109..9213)
                     /gene="bla"
                     /label=AmpR promoter
ORIGIN
        1 gtcgacggat cgggagatct cccgatcccc tatggtgcac tctcagtaca atctgctctg
       61 atgccgcata gttaagccag tatctgctcc ctgcttgtgt gttggaggtc gctgagtagt
      121 gcgcgagcaa aatttaagct acaacaaggc aaggcttgac cgacaattgc atgaagaatc
      181 tgcttagggt taggcgtttt gcgctgcttc gcgatgtacg ggccagatat acgcgttgac
      241 attgattatt gactagttat taatagtaat caattacggg gtcattagtt catagcccat
      301 atatggagtt ccgcgttaca taacttacgg taaatggccc gcctggctga ccgcccaacg
      361 acccccgccc attgacgtca ataatgacgt atgttcccat agtaacgcca atagggactt
      421 tccattgacg tcaatgggtg gagtatttac ggtaaactgc ccacttggca gtacatcaag
      481 tgtatcatat gccaagtacg ccccctattg acgtcaatga cggtaaatgg cccgcctggc
      541 attatgccca gtacatgacc ttatgggact ttcctacttg gcagtacatc tacgtattag
      601 tcatcgctat taccatggtg atgcggtttt ggcagtacat caatgggcgt ggatagcggt
      661 ttgactcacg gggatttcca agtctccacc ccattgacgt caatgggagt ttgttttggc
      721 accaaaatca acgggacttt ccaaaatgtc gtaacaactc cgccccattg acgcaaatgg
      781 gcggtaggcg tgtacggtgg gaggtctata taagcagcgc gttttgcctg tactgggtct
      841 ctctggttag accagatctg agcctgggag ctctctggct aactagggaa cccactgctt
      901 aagcctcaat aaagcttgcc ttgagtgctt caagtagtgt gtgcccgtct gttgtgtgac
      961 tctggtaact agagatccct cagacccttt tagtcagtgt ggaaaatctc tagcagtggc
     1021 gcccgaacag ggacttgaaa gcgaaaggga aaccagagga gctctctcga cgcaggactc
     1081 ggcttgctga agcgcgcacg gcaagaggcg aggggcggcg actggtgagt acgccaaaaa
     1141 ttttgactag cggaggctag aaggagagag atgggtgcga gagcgtcagt attaagcggg
     1201 ggagaattag atcgcgatgg gaaaaaattc ggttaaggcc agggggaaag aaaaaatata
     1261 aattaaaaca tatagtatgg gcaagcaggg agctagaacg attcgcagtt aatcctggcc
     1321 tgttagaaac atcagaaggc tgtagacaaa tactgggaca gctacaacca tcccttcaga
     1381 caggatcaga agaacttaga tcattatata atacagtagc aaccctctat tgtgtgcatc
     1441 aaaggataga gataaaagac accaaggaag ctttagacaa gatagaggaa gagcaaaaca
     1501 aaagtaagac caccgcacag caagcggccg ctgatcttca gacctggagg aggagatatg
     1561 agggacaatt ggagaagtga attatataaa tataaagtag taaaaattga accattagga
     1621 gtagcaccca ccaaggcaaa gagaagagtg gtgcagagag aaaaaagagc agtgggaata
     1681 ggagctttgt tccttgggtt cttgggagca gcaggaagca ctatgggcgc agcgtcaatg
     1741 acgctgacgg tacaggccag acaattattg tctggtatag tgcagcagca gaacaatttg
     1801 ctgagggcta ttgaggcgca acagcatctg ttgcaactca cagtctgggg catcaagcag
     1861 ctccaggcaa gaatcctggc tgtggaaaga tacctaaagg atcaacagct cctggggatt
     1921 tggggttgct ctggaaaact catttgcacc actgctgtgc cttggaatgc tagttggagt
     1981 aataaatctc tggaacagat ttggaatcac acgacctgga tggagtggga cagagaaatt
     2041 aacaattaca caagcttaat acactcctta attgaagaat cgcaaaacca gcaagaaaag
     2101 aatgaacaag aattattgga attagataaa tgggcaagtt tgtggaattg gtttaacata
     2161 acaaattggc tgtggtatat aaaattattc ataatgatag taggaggctt ggtaggttta
     2221 agaatagttt ttgctgtact ttctatagtg aatagagtta ggcagggata ttcaccatta
     2281 tcgtttcaga cccacctccc aaccccgagg ggacccgaca ggcccgaagg aatagaagaa
     2341 gaaggtggag agagagacag agacagatcc attcgattag tgaacggatc ggcactgcgt
     2401 gcgccaattc tgcagacaaa tggcagtatt catccacaat tttaaaagaa aaggggggat
     2461 tggggggtac agtgcagggg aaagaatagt agacataata gcaacagaca tacaaactaa
     2521 agaattacaa aaacaaatta caaaaattca aaattttcgg gtttattaca gggacagcag
     2581 agatccagtt tggttatcga gtttaccact ccctatcagt gatagagaaa agtgaaagtc
     2641 gagtttacca ctccctatca gtgatagaga aaagtgaaag tcgagtttac cactccctat
     2701 cagtgataga gaaaagtgaa agtcgagttt accactccct atcagtgata gagaaaagtg
     2761 aaagtcgagt ttaccactcc ctatcagtga tagagaaaag tgaaagtcga gtttaccact
     2821 ccctatcagt gatagagaaa agtgaaagtc gagctcggta cccgggtcga ggtaggcgtg
     2881 tacggtggga ggcctatata agcagagctc gtttagtgaa ccgtcagatc gcctggagac
     2941 gccatccacg ctgttttgac ctccatagaa gacaccggga ccgatccagc ctccgcggcc
     3001 ccgaattgta atacgactca ctatagggag acccaagctg gctaggtaag cttgatcaac
     3061 aagtttgtac aaaaaagcag aagggccgtc aaggcccacc atgagtctgg tggggggctt
     3121 tccccaccac cccgtggtgc accatgaggg ctacccattc gccgcagccg ccgccgccgc
     3181 tgccgccgcc gccgccagcc gctgcagcca cgaggagaac ccctacttcc acggctggct
     3241 tattggccac ccggagatgt cgccccccga ctacagtatg gccctgtcct acagccccga
     3301 gtacgccagc ggtgccgcgg gcctggacca ctcccattat gggggagtgc cgcccggcgc
     3361 cgggcctccc ggcctggggg ggccgcgccc ggtgaagcgc cggggcaccg ccaaccgcaa
     3421 ggagcggcgc aggactcaga gcatcaacag cgccttcgcc gagctgcgcg agtgcatccc
     3481 caacgtgccc gccgacacca aactctccaa gatcaagaca ctgcgcctgg ccaccagcta
     3541 catcgcctac ctcatggatc tgctggccaa ggacgaccag aacggagagg cggaggcctt
     3601 caaggcggag atcaagaaga ccgacgtgaa agaggagaag aggaagaaag agctgaatga
     3661 gatcttgaaa agcacagtga gcagcaacga caagaaaacc aaaggccgga caggctggcc
     3721 acagcacgtc tgggccctgg agctcaagca gtagggcctc atgggcccag ctttcttgta
     3781 caaagtggtt gatctagagg gcccgcggtt cgaaggtaag cctatcccta accctctcct
     3841 cggtctcgat tctacgcgta ccggtcatca tcaccatcac cattgagttt aaacccgctg
     3901 atcagcctca attcgatatc aagcttatcg ataatcaacc tctggattac aaaatttgtg
     3961 aaagattgac tggtattctt aactatgttg ctccttttac gctatgtgga tacgctgctt
     4021 taatgccttt gtatcatgct attgcttccc gtatggcttt cattttctcc tccttgtata
     4081 aatcctggtt gctgtctctt tatgaggagt tgtggcccgt tgtcaggcaa cgtggcgtgg
     4141 tgtgcactgt gtttgctgac gcaaccccca ctggttgggg cattgccacc acctgtcagc
     4201 tcctttccgg gactttcgct ttccccctcc ctattgccac ggcggaactc atcgccgcct
     4261 gccttgcccg ctgctggaca ggggctcggc tgttgggcac tgacaattcc gtggtgttgt
     4321 cggggaaatc atcgtccttt ccttggctgc tcgcctgtgt tgccacctgg attctgcgcg
     4381 ggacgtcctt ctgctacgtc ccttcggccc tcaatccagc ggaccttcct tcccgcggcc
     4441 tgctgccggc tctgcggcct cttccgcgtc ttcgccttcg ccctcagacg agtcggatct
     4501 ccctttgggc cgcctccccg catcgatacc gtcgacctcg agacctagaa aaacatggag
     4561 caatcacaag tagcaataca gcagctacca atgctgattg tgcctggcta gaagcacaag
     4621 aggaggagga ggtgggtttt ccagtcacac ctcaggtacc tttaagacca atgacttaca
     4681 aggcagctgt agatcttagc cactttttaa aagaaaaggg gggactggaa gggctaattc
     4741 actcccaacg aagacaagat atccttgatc tgtggatcta ccacacacaa ggctacttcc
     4801 ctgattggca gaactacaca ccagggccag ggatcagata tccactgacc tttggatggt
     4861 gctacaagct agtaccagtt gagcaagaga aggtagaaga agccaatgaa ggagagaaca
     4921 cccgcttgtt acaccctgtg agcctgcatg ggatggatga cccggagaga gaagtattag
     4981 agtggaggtt tgacagccgc ctagcatttc atcacatggc ccgagagctg catccggact
     5041 gtactgggtc tctctggtta gaccagatct gagcctggga gctctctggc taactaggga
     5101 acccactgct taagcctcaa taaagcttgc cttgagtgct tcaagtagtg tgtgcccgtc
     5161 tgttgtgtga ctctggtaac tagagatccc tcagaccctt ttagtcagtg tggaaaatct
     5221 ctagcagggc ccgtttaaac ccgctgatca gcctcgactg tgccttctag ttgccagcca
     5281 tctgttgttt gcccctcccc cgtgccttcc ttgaccctgg aaggtgccac tcccactgtc
     5341 ctttcctaat aaaatgagga aattgcatcg cattgtctga gtaggtgtca ttctattctg
     5401 gggggtgggg tggggcagga cagcaagggg gaggattggg aagacaatag caggcatgct
     5461 ggggatgcgg tgggctctat ggcttctgag gcggaaagaa ccagctgggg ctctaggggg
     5521 tatccccnnn nnnnnnnnnn nnnnnnnnnn nnnnnnnnnn nnnnnnnnnn nnnnnnnnnn
     5581 nnnnnnnnnn nnnnnnnnnn nnnnnnnnnn nnnnnnnnnn nnnnnnnnnn nnnnnnnnnn
     5641 nnnnnnnnnn ncnnnnnnnn nnnnnnnnnn nnnnnnnnnn nnnnnnnnnn nnnnnnnnnn
     5701 nnnnnnnnnn nnnnnnnnnn nnnnnnnnnn nnnnnnnnnn nnnannnnnn nnnnnnnnnn
     5761 nnnnnnnnnn nnnnnnnnnn nnnnnnnnnn nnncctttga cgttggagtc cacgttcttt
     5821 aatagtggac tcttgttcca aactggaaca acactcaacc ctatctcggt ctattctttt
     5881 gatttataag ggattttgcc gatttcggcc tattggttaa aaaatgagct gatttaacaa
     5941 aaatttaacg cgaattaatt ctgtggaatg tgtgtcagtt agggtgtgga aagtccccag
     6001 gctccccagc aggcagaagt atgcaaagca tgcatctcaa ttagtcagca accaggtgtg
     6061 gaaagtcccc aggctcccca gcaggcagaa gtatgcaaag catgcatctc aattagtcag
     6121 caaccatagt cccgccccta actccgccca tcccgcccct aactccgccc agttccgccc
     6181 attctccgcc ccatggctga ctaatttttt ttatttatgc agaggccgag gccgcctctg
     6241 cctctgagct attccagaag tagtgaggag gcttttttgg aggcctaggc ttttgcaaaa
     6301 agctcccggg agcttgtata tccattttcg gatctgatca gcacgtgttg acaattaatc
     6361 atcggcatag tatatcggca tagtataata cgacaaggtg aggaactaaa ccatggccaa
     6421 gttgaccagt gccgttccgg tgctcaccgc gcgcgacgtc gccggagcgg tcgagttctg
     6481 gaccgaccgg ctcgggttct cccgggactt cgtggaggac gacttcgccg gtgtggtccg
     6541 ggacgacgtg accctgttca tcagcgcggt ccaggaccag gtggtgccgg acaacaccct
     6601 ggcctgggtg tgggtgcgcg gcctggacga gctgtacgcc gagtggtcgg aggtcgtgtc
     6661 cacgaacttc cgggacgcct ccgggccggc catgaccgag atcggcgagc agccgtgggg
     6721 gcgggagttc gccctgcgcg acccggccgg caactgcgtg cacttcgtgg ccgaggagca
     6781 ggactgacac gtgctacgag atttcgattc caccgccgcc ttctatgaaa ggttgggctt
     6841 cggaatcgtt ttccgggacg ccggctggat gatcctccag cgcggggatc tcatgctgga
     6901 gttcttcgcc caccccaact tgtttattgc agcttataat ggttacaaat aaagcaatag
     6961 catcacaaat ttcacaaata aagcattttt ttcactgcat tctagttgtg gtttgtccaa
     7021 actcatcaat gtatcttatc atgtctgtat accgtcgacc tctagctaga gcttggcgta
     7081 atcatggtca tagctgtttc ctgtgtgaaa ttgttatccg ctcacaattc cacacaacat
     7141 acgagccgga agcataaagt gtaaagcctg gggtgcctaa tgagtgagct aactcacatt
     7201 aattgcgttg cgctcactgc ccgctttcca gtcgggaaac ctgtcgtgcc agctgcatta
     7261 atgaatcggc caacgcgcgg ggagaggcgg tttgcgtatt gggcgctctt ccgcttcctc
     7321 gctcactgac tcgctgcgct cggtcgttcg gctgcggcga gcggtatcag ctcactcaaa
     7381 ggcggtaata cggttatcca cagaatcagg ggataacgca ggaaagaaca tgtgagcaaa
     7441 aggccagcaa aaggccagga accgtaaaaa ggccgcgttg ctggcgtttt tccataggct
     7501 ccgcccccct gacgagcatc acaaaaatcg acgctcaagt cagaggtggc gaaacccgac
     7561 aggactataa agataccagg cgtttccccc tggaagctcc ctcgtgcgct ctcctgttcc
     7621 gaccctgccg cttaccggat acctgtccgc ctttctccct tcgggaagcg tggcgctttc
     7681 tcatagctca cgctgtaggt atctcagttc ggtgtaggtc gttcgctcca agctgggctg
     7741 tgtgcacgaa ccccccgttc agcccgaccg ctgcgcctta tccggtaact atcgtcttga
     7801 gtccaacccg gtaagacacg acttatcgcc actggcagca gccactggta acaggattag
     7861 cagagcgagg tatgtaggcg gtgctacaga gttcttgaag tggtggccta actacggcta
     7921 cactagaaga acagtatttg gtatctgcgc tctgctgaag ccagttacct tcggaaaaag
     7981 agttggtagc tcttgatccg gcaaacaaac caccgctggt agcggtggtt tttttgtttg
     8041 caagcagcag attacgcgca gaaaaaaagg atctcaagaa gatcctttga tcttttctac
     8101 ggggtctgac gctcagtgga acgaaaactc acgttaaggg attttggtca tgagattatc
     8161 aaaaaggatc ttcacctaga tccttttaaa ttaaaaatga agttttaaat caatctaaag
     8221 tatatatgag taaacttggt ctgacagtta ccaatgctta atcagtgagg cacctatctc
     8281 agcgatctgt ctatttcgtt catccatagt tgcctgactc cccgtcgtgt agataactac
     8341 gatacgggag ggcttaccat ctggccccag tgctgcaatg ataccgcgag acccacgctc
     8401 accggctcca gatttatcag caataaacca gccagccgga agggccgagc gcagaagtgg
     8461 tcctgcaact ttatccgcct ccatccagtc tattaattgt tgccgggaag ctagagtaag
     8521 tagttcgcca gttaatagtt tgcgcaacgt tgttgccatt gctacaggca tcgtggtgtc
     8581 acgctcgtcg tttggtatgg cttcattcag ctccggttcc caacgatcaa ggcgagttac
     8641 atgatccccc atgttgtgca aaaaagcggt tagctccttc ggtcctccga tcgttgtcag
     8701 aagtaagttg gccgcagtgt tatcactcat ggttatggca gcactgcata attctcttac
     8761 tgtcatgcca tccgtaagat gcttttctgt gactggtgag tactcaacca agtcattctg
     8821 agaatagtgt atgcggcgac cgagttgctc ttgcccggcg tcaatacggg ataataccgc
     8881 gccacatagc agaactttaa aagtgctcat cattggaaaa cgttcttcgg ggcgaaaact
     8941 ctcaaggatc ttaccgctgt tgagatccag ttcgatgtaa cccactcgtg cacccaactg
     9001 atcttcagca tcttttactt tcaccagcgt ttctgggtga gcaaaaacag gaaggcaaaa
     9061 tgccgcaaaa aagggaataa gggcgacacg gaaatgttga atactcatac tcttcctttt
     9121 tcaatattat tgaagcattt atcagggtta ttgtctcatg agcggataca tatttgaatg
     9181 tatttagaaa aataaacaaa taggggttcc gcgcacattt ccccgaaaag tgccacctga
     9241 c
//
