[The description below was written by a language model from this plasmid's Addgene catalogue record and the feature table of its GenBank file.]
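Description:
tetO-Hand2 is a doxycycline-regulatable HIV-1-based lentiviral expression plasmid carrying the mouse bHLH transcription factor Hand2, made by Gateway recombination of the roughly 715 bp Hand2 insert into the tetO-Gateway backbone. It is propagated in E. coli through a high-copy ColE1/pUC-type origin with ampicillin resistance (AmpR); an f1 origin is also present. The catalogue lists the total size as about 10 kb, whereas the held sequence record is 9,241 bp.

The viral genome is transcribed from a CMV enhancer/promoter fused to a truncated 5' LTR, an arrangement typical of Tat-independent lentiviral vectors. It is followed by the Psi packaging signal, the RRE for Rev-dependent nuclear export, and the cPPT/CTS. The internal expression cassette consists of six tet operator repeats upstream of a minimal CMV promoter, so transcription depends on a tetracycline-controlled transactivator supplied separately; the record does not include one. Hand2 lies between attB1 and attB2 sites, preceded by a T7 promoter used as a sequencing primer site. V5 and 6xHis tag sequences are annotated downstream of attB2, but the record does not say whether they are in frame with Hand2 or cut off by a stop codon. A WPRE enhances transcript expression, and a second truncated LTR plus a bGH poly(A) signal close the viral unit.

An SV40/EM7-driven BleoR (Zeocin) cassette sits outside the LTRs, so it is not packaged into virus and cannot be used to select transduced cells. The associated publication concerns direct reprogramming of fibroblasts to cardiomyocytes, indicating use for inducible Hand2 delivery in that context.
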