Addgene plasmid #46028: tetO-Hand2
Depositing lab: John Gearhart. Depositing organization: University of Pennsylvania. Publication: Optimization of direct fibroblast reprogramming to cardiomyocytes using calcium activity as a functional measure of success. Addis RC, Ifkovits JL, Pinto F, Kellam LD, Esteso P, Rentschler S, Christoforou N, Epstein JA, Gearhart JD. J Mol Cell Cardiol. 2013 Apr 13;60C:97-106. doi: 10.1016/j.yjmcc.2013.04.004. PubMed 23591016.
Backbone
  Vector backbone: tetO-Gateway
  Total vector size (bp): 10000
  Modifications to backbone: Hand2 cloned into Gateway site of tetO-Gateway
  Vector type: Mammalian Expression, Lentiviral
  Selectable markers: Zeo marker is outside the LTRs and will not be packaged into virus.
Growth in bacteria
  Bacterial resistance: Ampicillin, 100 μg/mL
  Growth temperature: 37°C
  Growth strain: Stbl3
  Copy number: High Copy
Gene/Insert
  Gene/Insert name: Hand2
  Species: M. musculus (mouse)
  Insert size (bp): 715
  Entrez Gene: Hand2 (a.k.a. AI225906, AI661148, Ehan, Ehand2, Hed, Th2, Thin, Thing2, bHLHa, bHLHa26, dHA, dHAND)
  Promoter: tetO
  Cloning method: Gateway Cloning
  Sequencing primers: 5′ T7
Terms and licenses: Academic/Nonprofit Terms; Industry Terms: Not Available to Industry
How to cite: tetO-Hand2 was a gift from John Gearhart (Addgene plasmid # 46028 ; http://n2t.net/addgene:46028 ; RRID:Addgene_46028)
