>Addgene plasmid #46028 | tetO-Hand2 | addgene partial sequence | sequence record 66593 | Futet-F 5'-CTCCATAGAAGACACCGGGA-3'
ATACGACTCACTATAGGGAGACCCAAGCTGGCTAGGTAAGCTTGATCAACAAGTTTGTACAAAAAAGCAG
AAGGGCCGTCAAGGCCCACCATGAGTCTGGTGGGGGGCTTTCCCCACCACCCCGTGGTGCACCATGAGGG
CTACCCATTCGCCGCAGCCGCCGCCGCCGCTGCCGCCGCCGCCGCCAGCCGCTGCAGCCACGAGGAGAAC
CCCTACTTCCACGGCTGGCTTATTGGCCACCCGGAGATGTCGCCCCCCGACTACAGTATGGCCCTGTCCT
ACAGCCCCGAGTACGCCAGCGGTGCCGCGGGCCTGGACCACTCCCATTATGGGGGAGTGCCGCCCGGCGC
CGGGCCTCCCGGCCTGGGGGGGCCGCGCCCGGTGAAGCGCCGGGGCACCGCCAACCGCAAGGAGCGGCGC
AGGACTCAGAGCATCAACAGCGCCTTCGCCGAGCTGCGCGAGTGCATCCCCAACGTGCCCGCCGACACCA
AACTCTCCAAGATCAAGACACTGCGCCTGGCCACCAGCTACATCGCCTACCTCATGGATCTGCTGGCCAA
GGACGACCAGAACGGAGAGGCGGAGGCCTTCAAGGCGGA
