>Addgene plasmid #46028 | tetO-Hand2 | addgene partial sequence | sequence record 67440 | WPRE-R 5'-CATAGCGTAAAAGGAGCAACA-3'
AATTTTGTAATCCAGAGGTTGATTATCGATAAGCTTGATATCGAATTGAGGCTGATCAGCGGGTTTAAAC
TCAATGGTGATGGTGATGATGACCGGTACGCGTAGAATCGAGACCGAGGAGAGGGTTAGGGATAGGCTTA
CCTTCGAACCGCGGGCCCTCTAGATCAACCACTTTGTACAAGAAAGCTGGGCCCATGAGGCCCTACTGCT
TGAGCTCCAGGGCCCAGACGTGCTGTGGCCAGCCTGTCCGGCCTTTGGTTTTCTTGTCGTTGCTGCTCAC
TGTGCTTTTCAAGATCTCATTCAGCTCTTTCTTCCTCTTCTCCTCTTTCACGTCGGTCTTCTTGATCTCC
GCCTTGAAGGCCTCCGCCTCTCCGTTCTGGTCGTCCTTGGCCAGCAGATCCATGAGGTAGGCGATGTAGC
TGGTGGCCAGGCGCAGTGTCTTGATCTTGGAGAGTTTGGTGTCGGCGGGCACGTTGGGGATGCACTCGCG
CAGCTCGGCGAAGGCGCTGTTGATGCTCTGAGTCCTGCGCCGCTCCTTGCGGTTGGCGGTGCCCCGGCGC
TTCACCGGGCGCGGCCCCCCCAGGCCGGGAGGCCCGGCGCCGGGCGGCACTCCCCCATAATGGGAGTGGT
CCA
